>Addgene plasmid #89197 | pHES854 | addgene full sequence | sequence record 180954 | Addgene NGS Result
AAGCTGGGCCGGCCATTTAAATGTTTAAACGGCCACGCTGGCCGCTGCACGGTCCTGTTCCCTAGCATGT
ACGTGAGCGTATTTCCTTTTAAACCACGACGCTTTGTCTTCATTCAACGTTTCCCATTGTTTTTTTCTAC
TATTGCTTTGCTGTGGGAAAAACTTATCGAAAGATGACGACTTTTTCTTAATTCTCGTTTTAAGAGCTTG
GTGAGCGCTAGGAGTCACTGCCAGGTATCGTTTGAACACGGCATTAGTCAGGGAAGTCATAACACAGTCC
TTTCCCGCAATTTTCTTTTTCTATTACTCTTGGCCTCCTCTAGTACACTCTATATTTTTTTATGCCTCGG
TAATGATTTTCATTTTTTTTTTTCCACCTAGCGGATGACTCTTTTTTTTTCTTAGCGATTGGCATTATCA
CATAATGAATTATACATTATATAAAGTAATGTGATTTCTTCGAAGAATATACTAAAAAATGAGCAGGCAA
GATAAACGAAGGCAAAGAGGCTCTATATGTATATAAAGCTGCGGATGCCTTCTGATTTAATCTAGTTCTA
GTTTACTTCAGGTTTACTTAAAGTTGAGATAATTGAAGCAAAGAGAAGCATCGAGCAAAGGATGGCGTTT
GTTAAGAGGGTTACGCAGGAGACGAATATACAGCTGGCGCTGGATCTTGACGGTGGGTCTGTTTCTGTAC
GGGAGAGCATACTGGGCAAGGAATATGCTAGTGGTGATGGGCAGACCATCCATGTGCACACTGGAGTTGG
GTTTTTGGACCACATGTTGACTGCGCTGGCGAAGCATGGCGGGTGGTCTCTGATCCTGGAGTGTATAGGG
GACTTGCACATCGATGACCACCACACTGTTGAGGACTGTGGGATTGCGCTGGGCCAAGCGTTCAAGGAGG
CGCTTGGCTCCGTGCGTGGTATCAAGAGGTTCGGGCATGGGTTTGCACCACTGGACGAGGCGCTGAGCCG
CGCTGTGGTTGACTTCTCCAATAGGCCTTTCGCCGTGGTGGAGCTGGGCCTGAAGCGAGAACGCATAGGC
CAGCTATCCACAGAGATGATCCCGCACTTCTTGGAGAGTTTCGCCACTGAGGCGCGTATCACCATGCATG
TGGACTGTCTGCGGGGCACCAACGACCACCACCGCTCCGAATCAGCTTTCAAGGCGCTCGCCATCGCCAT
CAGAGAGGCAAGAACACCTACGGGTCGCGATGACGTTCCATCCACTAAGGGTGTCCTAGCATAGAACACA
GCCCACAGCTACCACCATCAACAATATTTATATAGATAACGTACACATAGAAATCACACAAACAGAGTAT
TTATTCTTAACTACATGAACTACCATCAGACCGTCTGGGCCACTATATAATGTGCTATTCATAAACGTGA
TCACTCTACGTAGCAGGCGACCCCAGGTGAAAATTTTTCAGCGAGCTGCCAGATTGTCAGGTGAAAAACT
GAAAAAAACTTCTGGGCGATGAGCTTGTGGCGGGAAATTAAGTATATAAAGCAGTTAGTTTCTTCTGCTT
CTTGTGGTTCTGGGTATTCTTGTAATATTTGGAATAATAGAAAACCAAGACTACTGCCTTTCTTTTCATA
TTATAGAGGAAGAAATACGCACGAACACGATATAGAGGTAAATTTTTTGCAAAAAGATACCAAACTATAA
AAGAAATAGAAGACTAAACTACAAAAAATAAAGAAAGTAATACATATATCCAATATGACTGAGTTAGCAG
AGCAAGTTTCCATGCCTGAAGGGCAACAAAGACGTGGTGGTTACGTTCCACCTCACATCCGTAACGGTGG
TGGCAGAAGAGGCGATTCTGCTCCTCGTGGTGGTTTCAACAACGGTGGCGGCCGTGGTGGTTTCTTCAGA
AACAACGGTGACCGTGGTGGATTCGGCTTTGGGTACCGGGCCCAGTTTATCATTATCAATACTCGCCATT
TCAAAGAATACGTAAATAATTAATAGTAGTGATTTTCCTAACTTTATTTAGTCAAAAAATTAGCCTTTTA
ATTCTGCTGTAACCCGTACATGCCCAAAATAGGGGGCGGGTTACACAGAATATATAACATCGTAGGTGTC
TGGGTGAACAGTTTATTCCTGGCATCCACTAAATATAATGGAGCCCGCTTTTTAAGCTGGCATCCAGAAA
AAAAAAGAATCCCAGCACCAAAATATTGTTTTCTTCACCAACCATCAGTTCATAGGTCCATTCTCTTAGC
GCAACTACAGAGAACAGGGGCACAAACAGGCAAAAAACGGGCACAACCTCAATGGAGTGATGCAACCTGC
CTGGAGTAAATGATGACACAAGGCAATTGACCCACGCATGTATCTATCTCATTTTCTTACACCTTCTATT
ACCTTCTGCTCTCTCTGATTTGGAAAAAGCTGAAAAAAAAGGTTGAAACCAGTTCCCTGAAATTATTCCC
CTACTTGACTAATAAGTATATAAAGACGGTAGGTATTGATTGTAATTCTGTAAATCTATTTCTTAAACTT
CTTAAATTCTACTTTTATAGTTAGTCTTTTTTTTAGTTTTAAAACACCAGAACTTAGTTTCGACTCGAGA
ATAAAATGGTGAGCGAGCTGATTAAGGAGAACATGCACATGAAGCTGTACATGGAGGGCACCGTGAACAA
CCACCACTTCAAGTGCACATCCGAGGGCGAAGGCAAGCCCTACGAGGGCACCCAGACCATGAGAATCAAG
GCGGTCGAGGGCGGCCCTCTCCCCTTCGCCTTCGACATCCTGGCTACCAGCTTCATGTACGGCAGCAAAA
CCTTCATCAACCACACCCAGGGCATCCCCGACTTCTTTAAGCAGTCCTTCCCCGAGGGCTTCACATGGGA
GAGAGTCACCACATACGAAGACGGGGGCGTGCTGACCGCTACCCAGGACACCAGCCTCCAGGACGGCTGC
CTCATCTACAACGTCAAGATCAGAGGGGTGAACTTCCCATCCAACGGCCCTGTGATGCAGAAGAAAACAC
TCGGCTGGGAGGCCTCCACCGAGACCCTGTACCCCGCTGACGGCGGCCTGGAAGGCAGAGCCGACATGGC
CCTGAAGCTCGTGGGCGGGGGCCACCTGATCTGCAACTTGAAGACCACATACAGATCCAAGAAACCCGCT
AAGAACCTCAAGATGCCCGGCGTCTACTATGTGGACAGAAGACTGGAAAGAATCAAGGAGGCCGACAAAG
AGACCTACGTCGAGCAGCACGAGGTGGCTGTGGCCAGATACTGCGACCTCCCTAGCAAACTGGGGCACAG
ATAAGGATCCACTAGTTCTAGACACCTGCAACATGCGTGAGTAAATAAGCGGCCGCCACCGCGGTGGAGC
TCTAAGCAAATAGCTAAATTATATACGAATTAATATTATGATTAAGTGTTTACGTGAGTGCGATATTTTT
ATTACTATCTTATACAGTTGTATATACTCTATAAAATGAGTTGTCTATTAATTAACGCGATGAATGCTTT
CTGGGTTTACCTCTCCAACAACTCTAGTTTACTTCTCAATACATTCAATTGTATTTGATTTGTCAATACT
TCATCATTAATCAATTCTATAGTTTTGTTTTTCTCGTTTATTTCCAAATTTAATGCATCAATTTTATTAT
TCAATTTGTCGTTGATTTTGGTTAATGATTTTATGGTTTGATCTCTGGCATTGATTGTTTGTGTTAGTTT
TTCATTATTGATAATTAAATTATTTAAGTTAGTTATCAACTCGGTGTTTTCAAGTTTCAAGTTTTCAATT
TCTTTAGAGTTTATTAGATTTGTCAAAGTTTCTGAATTGCTTGATTGGTCCTGTAGAAGAGTATTTGTTG
TTGTGGATAATTGATTCAATTTTTGAGACAATTGCTGGAAGGCGTTGAAATATCTAGCATCAATCTCATG
GTTTTTTTCCCGAGAGTCTCGTAGATTCAATTGTTTTAATATATCTTGGGACCACTCTTGATTTGAACTC
ATGGAAATTAAACTGGGTGTTGTGTTGTGGTGTAATGATTGTACCCCCTTTGCTTATAATTGTGTGGTGA
CACCGATTATTTAAAGCTGCAGCATACGATATATATACATGTGTATATATGTATACCTATGAATGTCAGT
AAGTATGTATACGAACAGTATGATACTGAAGATGACAAGGTAATGCATCATTCTATACGTGTCATTCTGA
ACGAGGCGCGCTTTCCTTTTTTCTTTTTGCTTTTTCTTTTTTTTTCTCTTGAACTCCAGAAAAAAAATAT
AAAAGAGATGGAGGAACGGGAAAAAGTTAGTTGTGGTGATAGGTGGCAAGTGGTATTCCGTAAGAACAAC
AAGAAAAGCATTTCATATTATGGCTGAACTGAGCGAACAAGTGCAAAATTTAAGCATCAACGACAACAAC
GAGAATGGTTATGTTCCTCCTCACTTAAGAGGAAAACCAAGAAGTGCCAGAAATAACAGTAGCAACTACA
ATAACAACAACGGCGGCTACAACGGTGGCCGTGGCGGTGGCAGCTTCTTTAGCAACAACCGTCGTGGTGG
TTACGGCAACGGTGGTTTCTTCGGTGGAAACAACGGTGGCAGCGGCCGGCCATTTAAATGTTTAAACGGC
CACGCTGGCCCCCTATAGTGAGTCGTATTACAATTCACTGGCCGTCGTTTTACAACGTCGTGACTGGGAA
AACCCTGGCGTTACCCAACTTAATCGCCTTGCAGCACATCCCCCTTTCGCCAGCTGGCGTAATAGCGAAG
AGGCCCGCACCGATCGCCCTTCCCAACAGTTGCGCAGCCTGAATGGCGAATGG
[124 nt withheld, positions 4814-4937]
C
[91 nt withheld, positions 4939-5029]
A
[49 nt withheld, positions 5031-5079]
CCTTTGACGTTGGAGTCCACGTTCTTT
[37 nt withheld, positions 5107-5143]
ACCCTATCTCGGTCTATTCTTTTGATTTATAAGGGATTTTGCCGATTTCGGCCTATTGGTTAAAAAATGA
GCTGATTTAACAAAAATTTAACGCGAATTTTAACAAAATATTAACGCTTACAATTTCCTGATGCGGTATT
TTCTCCTTACGCATCTGTGCGGTATTTCACACCGCATAGGGTAATAACTGATATAATTAAATTGAAGCTC
TAATTTGTGAGTTTAGTATTAGGATCTCTACCCTTGGCGAAAAGTCCTCTGCCAACAATGATGATATCTG
ATCCACCACTTACAACTTCGTCGACGGTTCTGTACTGCTGACCCAATATGCGTATATATACCAATCTAAG
TCTGTGCTCCTTCCTTCGTTCTTCCTTCTGTTCGGAGATTACCGAATCAAAAAAATTTCAAGGAAACCGA
AATCAAAAAAAAGAATAAAAAAAAAATGATGAATTGAAAAGGTGGTATGGTGCACTCTCAGTACAATCTG
CTCTGATGCCGCATAGTTAAGCCAGCCCCGACACCCGCCAACACCCGCTGACGCGCCCTGACGGGCTTGT
CTGCTCCCGGCATCCGCTTACAGACAAGCTGTGACCGTCTCCGGGAGCTGCATGTGTCAGAGGTTTTCAC
CGTCATCACCGAAACGCGCGAGACGAAAGGGCCTCGTGATACGCCTATTTTTATAGGTTAATGTCATGAT
AATAATGGTTTCTTAGACGTCGGCGCGCCGAGGACGTCAGGTGGCACTTTTCGGGGAAATGTGCGCGGAA
CCCCTATTTGTTTATTTTTCTAAATACATTCAAATATGTATCCGCTCATGAGACAATAACCCTGATAAAT
GCTTCAATAATATTGAAAAAGGAAGAGTATGAGTATTCAACATTTCCGTGTCGCCCTTATTCCCTTTTTT
GCGGCATTTTGCCTTCCTGTTTTTGCTCACCCAGAAACGCTGGTGAAAGTAAAAGATGCTGAAGATCAGT
TGGGTGCACGAGTGGGTTACATCGAACTGGATCTCAACAGCGGTAAGATCCTTGAGAGTTTTCGCCCCGA
AGAACGTTTTCCAATGATGAGCACTTTTAAAGTTCTGCTATGTGGCGCGGTATTATCCCGTATTGACGCC
GGGCAAGAGCAACTCGGTCGCCGCATACACTATTCTCAGAATGACTTGGTTGAGTACTCACCAGTCACAG
AAAAGCATCTTACGGATGGCATGACAGTAAGAGAATTATGCAGTGCTGCCATAACCATGAGTGATAACAC
TGCGGCCAACTTACTTCTGACAACGATCGGAGGACCGAAGGAGCTAACCGCTTTTTTGCACAACATGGGG
GATCATGTAACTCGCCTTGATCGTTGGGAACCGGAGCTGAATGAAGCCATACCAAACGACGAGCGTGACA
CCACGATGCCTGTAGCAATGGCAACAACGTTGCGCAAACTATTAACTGGCGAACTACTTACTCTAGCTTC
CCGGCAACAATTAATAGACTGGATGGAGGCGGATAAAGTTGCAGGACCACTTCTGCGCTCGGCCCTTCCG
GCTGGCTGGTTTATTGCTGATAAATCTGGAGCCGGTGAGCGTGGGTCTCGCGGTATCATTGCAGCACTGG
GGCCAGATGGTAAGCCCTCCCGTATCGTAGTTATCTACACGACGGGGAGTCAGGCAACTATGGATGAACG
AAATAGACAGATCGCTGAGATAGGTGCCTCACTGATTAAGCATTGGTAACTGTCAGACCAAGTTTACTCA
TATATACTTTAGATTGATTTAAAACTTCATTTTTAATTTAAAAGGATCTAGGTGAAGATCCTTTTTGATA
ATCTCATGACCAAAATCCCTTAACGTGAGTTTTCGTTCCACTGAGCGTCAGACCCCGTAGAAAAGATCAA
AGGATCTTCTTGAGATCCTTTTTTTCTGCGCGTAATCTGCTGCTTGCAAACAAAAAAACCACCGCTACCA
GCGGTGGTTTGTTTGCCGGATCAAGAGCTACCAACTCTTTTTCCGAAGGTAACTGGCTTCAGCAGAGCGC
AGATACCAAATACTGTTCTTCTAGTGTAGCCGTAGTTAGGCCACCACTTCAAGAACTCTGTAGCACCGCC
TACATACCTCGCTCTGCTAATCCTGTTACCAGTGGCTGCTGCCAGTGGCGATAAGTCGTGTCTTACCGGG
TTGGACTCAAGACGATAGTTACCGGATAAGGCGCAGCGGTCGGGCTGAACGGGGGGTTCGTGCACACAGC
CCAGCTTGGAGCGAACGACCTACACCGAACTGAGATACCTACAGCGTGAGCTATGAGAAAGCGCCACGCT
TCCCGAAGGGAGAAAGGCGGACAGGTATCCGGTAAGCGGCAGGGTCGGAACAGGAGAGCGCACGAGGGAG
CTTCCAGGGGGAAACGCCTGGTATCTTTATAGTCCTGTCGGGTTTCGCCACCTCTGACTTGAGCGTCGAT
TTTTGTGATGCTCGTCAGGGGGGCGGAGCCTATGGAAAAACGCCAGCAACGCGGCCTTTTTACGGTTCCT
GGCCTTTTGCTGGCCTTTTGCTCACATGTTCTTTCCTGCGTTATCCCCTGATTCTGTGGATAACCGTATT
ACCGCCTTTGAGTGAGCTGATACCGCTCGCCGCAGCCGAACGACCGAGCGCAGCGAGTCAGTGAGCGAGG
AAGCGGAAGAGCGCCCAATACGCAAACCGCCTCTCCCCGCGCGTTGGCCGATTCATTAATGCAGCTGGCA
CGACAGGTTTCCCGACTGGAAAGCGGGCAGTGAGCGCAACGCAATTAATGTGAGTTAGCTCACTCATTAG
GCACCCCAGGCTTTACACTTTATGCTTCCGGCTCGTATGTTGTGTGGAATTGTGAGCGGATAACAATTTC
ACACAGGAAACAGCTATGACCATGATTACGCCAAGCTCGGAATTAACCCTCACTAAAGGGAACAA
Features (pLannotate 1.2.2; 26 found; start..end, strand, type, name):
     43..270     -  CDS            MRM1 (fragment): MRM1_YEAST - Also known as PET56 From Saccharomyces cerevisiae (strain ATCC 204508 / S288c) (Baker's yeast).
    320..507     +  promoter       HIS3 promoter: S. cerevisiae HIS3
    613..1248    +  CDS            HIS3: HIS7_YEAST - Experimental evidence at protein level: Swiss-Prot protein existence level 1. From Saccharomyces cerevisiae (strain ATCC 204508 / S288c) (Baker's yeast).
   1735..1929    +  CDS            DED1 (fragment): DED1_CANGA - Protein inferred from homology: Swiss-Prot protein existence level 3. ATP-binding RNA helicase involved in translation initiation. Remodels RNA in response to ADP and ATP concentrations by facilitating disruption, but also formation of RNA duplexes (By similarity). From Candida glabrata (strain ATCC 2001 / CBS 138 / JCM 3761 / NBRC 0622 / NRRL Y-65) (Yeast) (Torulopsis glabrata).
   1940..2583    +  promoter       GAP promoter: S. cerevisiae TDH3; promoter for glyceraldehyde-3-phosphate dehydrogenase
   2596..3291    +  CDS            mKate2: mKate2 is a basic (constitutively fluorescent) red fluorescent protein published in 2009, derived from Entacmaea quadricolor. It is reported to be a rapidly-maturing monomer with moderate acid sensitivity.
   3295..3312    -  misc_feature   MCS (fragment): pBluescript multiple cloning site
   3338..3362    -  misc_feature   MCS (fragment): pBluescript multiple cloning site
   4050..4364    +  CDS            YO201_YEAST (fragment): Protein uncertain: Swiss-Prot protein existence level 5. From Saccharomyces cerevisiae (strain ATCC 204508 / S288c) (Baker's yeast).
   4360..4557    +  CDS            DED1 (fragment): DED1_YEAST - Also known as SPP81. Experimental evidence at protein level: Swiss-Prot protein existence level 1. ATP-binding RNA helicase involved in translation initiation. Remodels RNA in response to ADP and ATP concentrations by facilitating disruption, but also formation of RNA duplexes. Has weak ATP-dependent affinity for dsRNA, but strong ATP-dependent affinity for ssRNA. Acts as a virus host factor involved in the replication of the MBV and the L-A viruses by promoting the negative-strand RNA synthesis. May be involved in recognition of the preinitiation complex and DNA binding of the RN
   4632..4650    -  promoter       T7 promoter: promoter for bacteriophage T7 RNA polymerase
   4653..4810    +  CDS            lacZα (fragment): LacZα fragment of β-galactosidase; lacZ fragment
   4814..5242    +  rep_origin     f1 ori (sequence partly withheld): f1 bacteriophage origin of replication; arrow indicates direction of (+) strand synthesis
   5270..5321    -  misc_feature   bom (fragment): basis of mobility region from pBR322
   5377..5469    -  CDS            URA3 (fragment): PYRF_YEAST - Experimental evidence at protein level: Swiss-Prot protein existence level 1. From Saccharomyces cerevisiae (strain ATCC 204508 / S288c) (Baker's yeast).
   5469..5601    -  promoter       URA3 promoter (fragment): S. cerevisiae URA3
   5609..5658    -  misc_feature   bom (fragment): basis of mobility region from pBR322
   5760..5795    -  CDS            rop (fragment): Rop protein, which maintains plasmids at low copy number; rop
   5907..6011    +  promoter       AmpR promoter: bla
   6012..6872    +  CDS            AmpR: β-lactamase; bla; confers resistance to ampicillin, carbenicillin, and related antibiotics
   7043..7631    +  rep_origin     ori: high-copy-number ColE1/pMB1/pBR322/pUC origin of replication
   7814..7906    +  CDS            lacI (fragment): lac repressor; lacI; The lac repressor binds to the lac operator to inhibit transcription in E. coli. This inhibition can be relieved by adding lactose or isopropyl-β-D-thiogalactopyranoside (IPTG).
   7919..7940    +  protein_bind   CAP binding site: CAP binding activates transcription in the presence of cAMP. E. coli catabolite activator protein
   7955..7985    +  promoter       lac promoter: promoter for the E. coli lac operon
   7993..8009    +  protein_bind   lac operator: The lac repressor binds to the lac operator to inhibit transcription in E. coli. This inhibition can be relieved by adding lactose or isopropyl-β-D-thiogalactopyranoside (IPTG). lac repressor encoded by lacI
   8054..8072    +  promoter       T3 promoter: promoter for bacteriophage T3 RNA polymerase
