[The description below was written by a language model from this plasmid's Addgene catalogue record and pLannotate feature annotations shown in this document.]
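Description:
pHES854 is a yeast expression plasmid built on the pNH603 backbone (about 8.1 kb in total) that drives constitutive production of the red fluorescent protein mKate2 in Saccharomyces cerevisiae. In E. coli it is propagated through a high-copy ColE1/pUC-type origin and selected with ampicillin via the β-lactamase gene. An f1 origin, T3 and T7 promoters, lac regulatory elements and lacZα/MCS fragments are remnants of a pBluescript-like cloning vector. For yeast, selection relies on a HIS3 marker expressed from its own promoter.

No yeast replication origin (2μ or CEN/ARS) appears in the feature table. Instead, the marker and expression cassette are bracketed by fragments of genes that neighbour HIS3 in the yeast genome: a MRM1/PET56 fragment upstream, and DED1 and adjacent ORF fragments downstream. This arrangement suggests an integrating design that targets the HIS3 locus by homologous recombination, although the record does not state this explicitly. Short URA3, rop and bom fragments seem to be non-functional backbone leftovers.

The payload, cloned between PspOMI and BamHI sites, consists of the strong constitutive TDH3 (glyceraldehyde-3-phosphate dehydrogenase, "GAP") promoter immediately followed by the mKate2 coding sequence, a rapidly maturing monomeric far-red reporter derived from Entacmaea quadricolor. No terminator is annotated downstream of mKate2, so the record does not identify what ends the transcript. The plasmid was deposited with work on synthetic circuits for two-dimensional control of gene expression in yeast. A constitutive red reporter of this kind could serve there as a reference or normalisation signal, or as a cell marker, but the record gives only constitutive mKate2 expression as its purpose.
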