Addgene plasmid #89197: pHES854
Purpose: Expresses mKate2 under control of TDH3 constitutive promoter.
Depositing lab: Hana El-Samad. Depositing organization: University of California, San Francisco (UCSF). Publication: Robust Synthetic Circuits for Two-Dimensional Control of Gene Expression in Yeast. Aranda-Diaz A, Mace K, Zuleta I, Harrigan P, El-Samad H. ACS Synth Biol. 2016 Dec 27. doi: 10.1021/acssynbio.6b00251. PubMed 27930885.
Backbone
  Vector backbone: pNH603
  Backbone size w/o insert (bp): 6700
  Total vector size (bp): 8079
  Vector type: Yeast Expression
  Selectable markers: HIS3
Growth in bacteria
  Bacterial resistance: Ampicillin, 100 μg/mL
  Growth temperature: 37°C
  Growth strain: DH5alpha
  Copy number: Unknown
Gene/Insert
  Gene/Insert name: pTDH3-mKate2
  Species: S. cerevisiae (budding yeast), Synthetic
  Promoter: TDH3
  Cloning method: Restriction Enzyme; 5′ cloning site PspOMI (not destroyed); 3′ cloning site BamHI (not destroyed)
  Sequencing primers: 5′ GTGGATTCGGCTTTGGGTA; 3′ CGCACTCACGTAAACACTTAATC
Terms and licenses: Academic/Nonprofit Terms; Industry Terms: Not Available to Industry
How to cite: pHES854 was a gift from Hana El-Samad (Addgene plasmid # 89197 ; http://n2t.net/addgene:89197 ; RRID:Addgene_89197)
